Addgene plasmid #42258: pRK5-mFzd6
Depositing lab: Chris Garcia & Jeremy Nathans. Depositing organization: Johns Hopkins University and School of Medicine. Publication: Frizzled 2 and frizzled 7 function redundantly in convergent extension and closure of the ventricular septum and palate: evidence for a network of interacting genes. Yu H, Ye X, Guo N, Nathans J. Development. 2012 Dec 1;139(23):4383-94. doi: 10.1242/dev.083352. Epub 2012 Oct 24. PubMed 23095888.
Backbone
  Vector backbone: pRK5
  Vector type: Mammalian Expression
Growth in bacteria
  Bacterial resistance: Ampicillin, 100 μg/mL
  Growth temperature: 37°C
  Growth strain: DH5alpha
  Copy number: Unknown
Gene/Insert
  Gene/Insert name: Frizzled 6
  Species: M. musculus (mouse)
  Entrez Gene: Fzd6 (a.k.a. Fz6)
  Cloning method: Unknown
  Sequencing primers: 5′ SP6; 3′ SV40pA-R
Terms and licenses: Academic/Nonprofit Terms; Industry Terms: Not Available to Industry
How to cite: pRK5-mFzd6 was a gift from Chris Garcia & Jeremy Nathans (Addgene plasmid # 42258 ; http://n2t.net/addgene:42258 ; RRID:Addgene_42258)
