[The description below was written by a language model from this plasmid's Addgene catalogue record.]
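Description:
pRK5-mFzd6 is a mammalian expression plasmid built on the pRK5 backbone and carrying the mouse Frizzled 6 gene (Fzd6, also called Fz6). It is propagated in E. coli under ampicillin selection. The record lists the copy number as unknown and does not name the origin of replication. No feature table accompanies the entry, so the regulatory elements are not explicitly annotated. pRK5 vectors generally drive the insert from a CMV immediate-early promoter, although the record itself does not state the promoter. The listed sequencing primers, SP6 on the 5′ side and an SV40 polyA reverse primer on the 3′ side, imply that the insert sits between an SP6 promoter site and an SV40 polyadenylation signal, which would provide transcript 3′ end processing in mammalian cells. No mammalian selection marker, epitope tag, or reporter fusion is recorded, and the cloning method is also unknown. Whether the insert is the full-length untagged coding sequence is likewise not stated.

Frizzled 6 belongs to the Frizzled family of seven-transmembrane receptors that bind Wnt ligands, and it is particularly associated with planar cell polarity signalling. The plasmid is linked to a study of redundancy and genetic interactions among Frizzled family members during mouse development, covering convergent extension and closure of the ventricular septum and palate. On that basis, the construct is suited to transient expression of mouse Fzd6 in cultured mammalian cells, for example to study receptor expression, localisation, ligand interactions, or signalling activity alongside other Frizzled family members. The record does not spell out a specific intended application.
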