>Addgene plasmid #42258 | pRK5-mFzd6 | addgene partial sequence | sequence record 61443 | SV40pA-R  5'-GAAATTTGTGATGCTATTGC-3'
TGGCGGCCAAGCTCGGGCCCCCCCTCGAGGTCGACGGTATCGATAAGCTTGATATCGAATTCCTGCAGCC
CAAACCATCTCCAGTGTAACATACATGTGCTTCTGGGGGAACGAGACAGTTTTCTTCAAGCGTCGGAATG
GCTGCCAGCACCCTGCTCTTTCCTAGCTCTGGAAGCTGAGTGAACAGGCAGAGATGTGGAGCCCTTGAGG
CTGGTTGGTTCTGGAGAACTGGCGGCCTGTGAAGTGCTGCAGTCTATCAGGCCAGTCTCAGGAACGCTGC
TCTTTGGACTTACCCTTCCTTCACTTGGAGCCCCCTCTGATCCATTGCTTCTCTCCTTCAGGCCGCCCGC
TCGGCTTTCCCTGCCGTTCCGGTTCCCAGAGAGCTTGGAACTGGGCCCTGCAGATTCCCCACAGTCCCGA
TCTTTGGCGCTGGGAGTGTTTGCTCGGTCTGCTCGTCCCTCTTTGACGGATGCTTCTGGGGAGGTGTGGA
CTTCTGTTGAAGTTTCTTGCCCTAAGTAATCATGGTCAGCGATTGCCATGGCAGAGGTGCCATGATTTGT
GGTCGCTCCTGTGCTAGTTCCCATGGACTTGGAAATGACCTTCAGCCTATGAGGCCCTGGTGCGCCATGC
TTCTTCTTGTGCTTCACTTTAGAGTTGTGCTTCAGGAAGAACTCACAGGACTCTTGCAGCACTCGGCGGC
TCTCACTGATGGGGTCTCGCTTGCGGTTTCGCTTAAAGAACCCGGCCCATTCTGTGCACGTCTTTTTGCT
TCCAAC
